Addgene plasmid #126744: pK_P-ICL1-LM_lacO-cP-AOX1-sAR
Purpose: yeast plasmid overexpressing sLovA,CPR and LacI-Mit1AD
Depositing lab: Menghao Cai. Depositing organization: East China University of Science and Technology. Publication: Engineered ethanol-driven biosynthetic system for improving production of acetyl-CoA derived drugs in Crabtree-negative yeast. Liu Y, Bai C, Liu Q, Xu Q, Qian Z, Peng Q, Yu J, Xu M, Zhou X, Zhang Y, Cai M. Metab Eng. 2019 Jul;54:275-284. doi: 10.1016/j.ymben.2019.05.001. Epub 2019 May 9. PubMed 31077813.
Backbone
  Vector backbone: pPIC3.5K
  Backbone manufacturer: Invitrogen
  Backbone size w/o insert (bp): 9004
  Vector type: Yeast Expression
  Selectable markers: HIS4
Growth in bacteria
  Bacterial resistance: Ampicillin and Kanamycin, 100 & 50 μg/mL
  Growth temperature: 37°C
  Growth strain: DH5alpha
  Copy number: Unknown
Gene/Insert
  Gene/Insert name: slovA,cpr (alt name: lacI-mit1AD)
  Species: Aspergillus terreus, Escherichia coli, Komagataella phaffii
  Insert size (bp): 7125
  GenBank ID: AH007774.2 XM_001214242.1
  Promoter: ICL1
  Tag / fusion protein: 6xHis (C terminal on insert)
  Cloning method: Gibson Cloning
Terms and licenses: Academic/Nonprofit Terms; Industry Terms: Not Available to Industry
How to cite: pK_P-ICL1-LM_lacO-cP-AOX1-sAR was a gift from Menghao Cai (Addgene plasmid # 126744 ; http://n2t.net/addgene:126744 ; RRID:Addgene_126744)
