[The description below was written by a language model from this plasmid's Addgene catalogue record and pLannotate feature annotations shown in this document.]
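Description:
pK_P-ICL1-LM_lacO-cP-AOX1-sAR is a yeast expression plasmid of about 17.3 kb built on the Invitrogen pPIC3.5K backbone for Komagataella phaffii (Pichia pastoris). It is propagated in E. coli through a ColE1/pMB1-type origin with ampicillin (bla) and kanamycin (aph(3')-Ia) resistance. In yeast it is selected through the Pichia HIS4 auxotrophic marker, and the kanamycin gene can also confer G418 resistance in eukaryotes. No yeast replication origin is annotated. The AOX1 3' fragment and HIS4 provide homology of the kind pPIC-type vectors use for chromosomal integration. Short tet, rop and bom remnants are pBR322-derived backbone sequences.

The payload, assembled by Gibson cloning, comprises three expression cassettes. Two of them share the same architecture: a lac operator fragment placed just upstream of a short (about 180 bp) AOX1 promoter fragment, consistent with the "lacO-cP-AOX1" core promoter in the name, followed by a coding sequence, a C-terminal 6xHis tag and the AOX1 terminator. One encodes sLovA, the Aspergillus terreus dihydromonacolin L monooxygenase of the lovastatin pathway. The other encodes a cytochrome P450 reductase (CPR), which supplies electrons from NADPH to P450 enzymes. The third cassette carries E. coli lacI fused, according to the record, to the Mit1 activation domain from K. phaffii. It also ends in a His tag and AOX1 terminator and is driven by the ICL1 promoter, although neither the promoter nor the Mit1 portion is annotated in the feature table.

Together the parts form a synthetic transcriptional relay. ICL1-driven LacI-Mit1AD would bind the lacO sites and activate the minimal AOX1 promoters, switching on sLovA and CPR. The associated publication places this in an ethanol-driven biosynthetic system for producing acetyl-CoA-derived drugs in Crabtree-negative yeast.
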