Features (pLannotate 1.2.2; 29 found; start..end, strand, type, name):
     29..52      +  promoter       tet promoter (fragment): E. coli promoter for tetracycline efflux protein gene
    129..151     +  protein_bind   lac operator (fragment): The lac repressor binds to the lac operator to inhibit transcription in E. coli. This inhibition can be relieved by adding lactose or isopropyl-β-D-thiogalactopyranoside (IPTG). lac repressor encoded by lacI
    159..338     +  promoter       AOX1 promoter (fragment): Pichia pastoris AOX1; inducible promoter, regulated by methanol
    338..1921    +  CDS            lovA: LOVA_ASPTE - Experimental evidence at protein level: Swiss-Prot protein existence level 1. Dihydromonacolin L monooxygenase; part of the gene cluster that mediates the biosynthesis of lovastatin (also known as mevinolin, mevacor or monacolin K), a hypolipidemic inhibitor of (3S)- hydroxymethylglutaryl-coenzyme A (HMG-CoA) reductase (HMGR) (PubMed:10334994, PubMed:12929390, PubMed:21495633). The first step in the biosynthesis of lovastatin is the production of dihydromonacolin L acid by the lovastatin nonaketide synthase lovB and the trans-acting enoyl reductase lovC via condensation of one ace
   1919..1939    +  CDS            capTEV™ (fragment): composite tag for in vivo biotinylation, TEV protease cleavage, and 6xHis tagging
   1950..2015    +  CDS            AOX1 (fragment): ALOX1_KOMPC - Experimental evidence at protein level: Swiss-Prot protein existence level 1. Major isoform of alcohol oxidase, which catalyzes the oxidation of methanol to formaldehyde and hydrogen peroxide, the first step in the methanol utilization pathway of methylotrophic yeasts. From Komagataella phaffii (strain ATCC 76273 / CBS 7435 / CECT 11047 / NRRL Y-11430 / Wegner 21-1) (Yeast) (Pichia pastoris).
   2019..2265    +  terminator     AOX1 terminator: Pichia pastoris AOX1; transcription terminator for AOX1
   2277..2299    +  protein_bind   lac operator (fragment): The lac repressor binds to the lac operator to inhibit transcription in E. coli. This inhibition can be relieved by adding lactose or isopropyl-β-D-thiogalactopyranoside (IPTG). lac repressor encoded by lacI
   2307..2486    +  promoter       AOX1 promoter (fragment): Pichia pastoris AOX1; inducible promoter, regulated by methanol
   2486..4570    +  CDS            cprA: NCPR_ASPNG - Experimental evidence at protein level: Swiss-Prot protein existence level 1. This enzyme is required for electron transfer from NADP to cytochrome P450 in microsomes. It can also provide electron transfer to heme oxygenase and cytochrome B5. Involved in ergosterol biosynthesis. From Aspergillus niger.
   4571..4588    +  CDS            capTEV™ (fragment): composite tag for in vivo biotinylation, TEV protease cleavage, and 6xHis tagging
   4599..4664    +  CDS            AOX1 (fragment): ALOX1_KOMPC - Experimental evidence at protein level: Swiss-Prot protein existence level 1. Major isoform of alcohol oxidase, which catalyzes the oxidation of methanol to formaldehyde and hydrogen peroxide, the first step in the methanol utilization pathway of methylotrophic yeasts. From Komagataella phaffii (strain ATCC 76273 / CBS 7435 / CECT 11047 / NRRL Y-11430 / Wegner 21-1) (Yeast) (Pichia pastoris).
   4668..4914    +  terminator     AOX1 terminator: Pichia pastoris AOX1; transcription terminator for AOX1
   4876..5187    -  CDS            VHR2 (fragment): VHR2_YEAST - Experimental evidence at protein level: Swiss-Prot protein existence level 1. Transcription factor that regulates ERG9, but seems to have a more global function in transcription. From Saccharomyces cerevisiae (strain ATCC 204508 / S288c) (Baker's yeast).
   5926..7002    +  CDS            lacI: LACI_ECOLI - Experimental evidence at protein level: Swiss-Prot protein existence level 1. Repressor of the lactose operon. Binds allolactose as an inducer. From Escherichia coli (strain K12).
   9373..9390    +  CDS            capTEV™ (fragment): composite tag for in vivo biotinylation, TEV protease cleavage, and 6xHis tagging
   9401..9466    +  CDS            AOX1 (fragment): ALOX1_KOMPC - Experimental evidence at protein level: Swiss-Prot protein existence level 1. Major isoform of alcohol oxidase, which catalyzes the oxidation of methanol to formaldehyde and hydrogen peroxide, the first step in the methanol utilization pathway of methylotrophic yeasts. From Komagataella phaffii (strain ATCC 76273 / CBS 7435 / CECT 11047 / NRRL Y-11430 / Wegner 21-1) (Yeast) (Pichia pastoris).
   9470..9716    +  terminator     AOX1 terminator: Pichia pastoris AOX1; transcription terminator for AOX1
   9805..10098   +  CDS            TcR (fragment): tetracycline efflux protein; tet; confers resistance to tetracycline
  10135..12669   -  CDS            PpHIS4: multifunctional enzyme, required for histidine biosynthesis; Pichia pastoris HIS4; auxotrophic marker for Pichia pastoris
  12795..12941   -  CDS            TRA2_ECOLX (fragment): Protein predicted: Swiss-Prot protein existence level 4. Required for transposition of transposon Tn903. From Escherichia coli.
  13082..13897   -  CDS            KanR: aminoglycoside phosphotransferase; aph(3')-Ia; confers resistance to kanamycin in bacteria or G418 (Geneticin®) in eukaryotes
  14027..14279   +  CDS            TcR (fragment): tetracycline efflux protein; tet; confers resistance to tetracycline
  14276..15024   +  misc_feature   AOX1 3' fragment: region downstream of Pichia pastoris AOX1 gene
  15026..15066   +  CDS            rop (fragment): Rop protein, which maintains plasmids at low copy number; rop
  15168..15308   +  misc_feature   bom: basis of mobility region from pBR322
  15494..16082   -  rep_origin     ori: high-copy-number ColE1/pMB1/pBR322/pUC origin of replication
  16253..17113   -  CDS            AmpR: β-lactamase; bla; confers resistance to ampicillin, carbenicillin, and related antibiotics
  17114..17218   -  promoter       AmpR promoter: bla
>Addgene plasmid #126744 | pK_P-ICL1-LM_lacO-cP-AOX1-sAR | addgene full sequence | sequence record 246578 | Addgene NGS Result
TTTCGTCTTCAAGAATTAATTCTCATGTTTGACAGCTTATCATCGATAAGCTGACTCATGTTGGTATTGT
GAAATAGACGCAGATCGGGAACACTGAAAAATAACAGTTATTATTCGGAGCTCTGTGTGGAATTGTGAGC
GGATAACAATTTCACACACTAACCCCTACTTGACAGCAATATATAAACAGAAGGAAGCTGCCCTGTCTTA
AACCTTTTTTTTTATCATCATTATTAGCTTACTTTCATAATTGCGACTGGTTCCAATTGACAAGCTTTTG
ATTTTAACGACTTTTAACGACAACTTGAGAAGATCAAAAAACAACTAATTATTCGAAATGACTGTTGACG
CTTTGACTCAGCCACACCACTTGTTGTCCTTGGCCTGGAACGATACTCAACAGCACGGTTCCTGGTTTGC
CCCTCTTGTCACTACCTCCGCCGGTTTGTTGTGTTTGTTGTTGTACCTTTGTTCCTCCGGTAGAAGATCC
GACTTGCCTGTCTTCAATCCTAAGACCTGGTGGGAGTTGACCACTATGAGAGCTAAGCGTGATTTCGATG
CTAACGCCCCATCCTGGATTGAGTCCTGGTTCTCCCAGAACGACAAGCCAATCAGATTTATTGTTGACTC
TGGTTACTGCACCATCTTGCCTTCCTCTATGGCTGACGAGTTCCGTAAGATGAAGGAGTTGTGCATGTAC
AAGTTCTTGGGTACTGACTTCCACTCCCACCTTCCAGGTTTTGATGGATTTAAAGAGGTCACCAGAGACG
CCCATTTGATCACCAAGGTTGTCATGAACCAGTTCCAGACCCAGGCCCCAAAGTATGTCAAGCCATTGGC
CAACGAGGCCTCCGGAATTATCACCGACATCTTCGGTGACTCTAACGAGTGGCATACCGTCCCAGTCTAC
AACCAGTGCTTGGACTTGGTCACTCGTACCGTCACCTTCATTATGGTCGGATCTAAGTTGGCTCACAACG
AAGAGTGGTTGGACATCGCCAAGCATCACGCCGTTACCATGGCTATCCAGGCCAGACAGTTGCGTTTGTG
GCCAGTCATTTTGCGTCCATTGGTTCACTGGCTTGAACCTCAAGGAGCCAAGTTGAGAGCTCAAGTTAGA
AGAGCTAGACAATTGTTGGATCCAATTATTCAAGAACGTAGAGCTGAGCGTGATGCTTGCAGAGCTAAGG
GTATTGAGCCACCTAGATACGTCGATTCCATTCAGTGGTTCGAGGACACTGCCAAGGGAAAATGGTACGA
CGCTGCTGGAGCTCAATTGGCTATGGATTTCGCCGGAATCTACGGTACCTCTGACTTGTTGATCGGTGGA
TTGGTTGATATCGTTCGTCACCCTCACTTGTTGGAGCCATTGCGTGACGAGATCCGTACCGTTATTGGTC
AGGGTGGTTGGACCCCAGCCTCTTTGTACAAGTTGAAGTTGCTTGACTCCTGTCTTAAGGAGTCTCAGCG
TGTTAAGCCAGTCGAGTGTGCCACCATGAGATCTTACGCTTTGCAGGACGTCACCTTCTCCAACGGTACC
TTCATCCCTAAGGGAGAATTGGTCGCCGTTGCCGCCGACAGAATGTCCAATCCTGAGGTCTGGCCAGAAC
CAGCCAAGTACGACCCTTACCGTTACATGAGATTGCGTGAGGACCCAGCTAAGGCCTTCTCTGCCCAGTT
GGAGAACACCAACGGTGACCATATCGGTTTCGGTTGGCATCCTAGAGCTTGTCCTGGTCGTTTCTTCGCC
TCTAAGGAGATCAAAATGATGCTTGCCTATTTGTTGATTAGATACGACTGGAAGGTCGTCCCAGACGAAC
CATTGCAGTACTACAGACACTCCTTTTCCGTCCGTATCCATCCTACCACCAAGTTGATGATGCGTCGTCG
TGACGAGGACATTAGATTGCCAGGTTCTTTGCATCATCATCATCATCATTGAGTTTGTAGCCTTAGACAT
GACTGTTCCTCAGTTCAAGTTGGGCACTTACGAGAAGACCGGTCTTGCTAGATTCTAATCAAGAGGATGT
CAGAATGCCATTTGCCTGAGAGATGCAGGCTTCATTTTTGATACTTTTTTATTTGTAACCTATATAGTAT
AGGATTTTTTTTGTCATTTTGTTTCTTCTCGTACGAGCTTGCTCCTGATCAGCCTATCTCGCAGCTGATG
AATATCTTGTGGTAGGGGTTTGGGAAAATCATTCGAGTTTGATGTTTTTCTTGGTATTTCCCACTCCTCT
TCAGAGTACAGAAGATTAAGTGAGAAGATCTTGTGTGGAATTGTGAGCGGATAACAATTTCACACACTAA
CCCCTACTTGACAGCAATATATAAACAGAAGGAAGCTGCCCTGTCTTAAACCTTTTTTTTTATCATCATT
ATTAGCTTACTTTCATAATTGCGACTGGTTCCAATTGACAAGCTTTTGATTTTAACGACTTTTAACGACA
ACTTGAGAAGATCAAAAAACAACTAATTATTCGAAATGGCTCAACTCGACACTCTCGACCTGGTGGTCCT
GGTGGTGCTTTTGGTGGGTAGCGCCGCCTACTTCACCAAGGGCACCTACTGGGCCGTTCCCAAGGACCCG
TATGCCGCCTCCGGTCCCGCCATGAATGGTGGCGCCAAGGCGGGCAAATCCAGGGACATCATTGAGAAAA
TGGAAGAGACTGGCAAGAACTGTGTGATTTTCTACGGCTCGCAGACCGGTACCGCCGAGGATTATGCGTC
GCGCCTGGCCAAGGAAGGCTCCCAGCGTTTCGGCCTCAAGACCATGGTCGCAGATCTGGAAGACTACGAT
TATGAGAACCTGGACAAGTTCCCCGAGGACAAGGTTGCCTTCTTCGTCATGGCCACCTATGGTGAGGGTG
AACCCACCGACAACGCCGTCGAGTTCTACCAGTTCATCTCGGGTGAGGACGTCGCGTTCGAGAGCGGCGC
CTCTGCCGACGACAAGCCCCTGTCCTCCCTCAAGTATGTCACTTTCGGTCTCGGTAACAACACCTATGAG
CACTATCAGGCTATGGTTCGCAATCTGGATGCCGCTCTCACCAAGCTGGGTGCGCAGCGCATTGGAGATG
CTGGTGAAGGTGATGACGGCGCTGGCACCATGGAAGAAGATTTCCTGGCCTGGAAAGAGCCCATGTGGAC
TGCCCTGTCCGAGGCCATGAACCTTCAGGAGCGCGAAGCCGTCTATGAGCCGGTGTTCTCGGTCACGGAA
GATGAATCCCTGTCCCCCGAAGACGAAGCCGTCTACCTCGGTGAGCCGACCAAGGGTCACCGTGACGGCA
CCCCCAGTGGCCCGTATTCCGCTCACAACCCCTTCATCGCCCCCATCGTCGAGTCTCGTGAACTGTTCAA
CGTCAAGGACCGTAATTGTCTGCACATGGAGATCAGCATCGCTGGTAGCAACCTTTCTTACCAGACTGGT
GATCACATCGCGATTTGGCCCACGAACGCTGGTGCCGAGGTGGACCGGTTCCTCCAGGTGTTTGGTCTTG
AGAACAAGCGTCATTCCGTCATCAACATCAAGGGTATCGATGTGACCGCCAAGGTTCCCATTCCGACTCC
CACCACGTATGATGCTGCTGTTCGCTACTATATGGAAATTGCTGCGCCCGTCTCCCGTCAGTTTGTGGCT
ACCCTGGCTGCGTTTGCTCCCGATGAGGAGACTAAGGCGGAAATCGTGCGTTTGGGTAGCGACAAGGACT
ACTTCCACGAGAAAATCAGCAACCAGTGCTTCACCATCGCTCAGGCTCTTCAGAGTGTCACCTCCAAGCC
CTTCTCGGCTGTCCCGTTCTCTCTGCTTATCGAGGGTCTCAATAAGCTCCAGCCCCGTTACTACTCCATC
TCTTCCTCCTCCATGGTCCAGAAGGATAAGATCAGCATTACTGCCGTCGTGGAATCCACTCGCTTGCCTG
GTGCCGCCCACCTTGTCAAGGGTGTCACGACCAACTATCTCCTTGCCCTGAAGCAAAAGCAGAATGGGGA
TCCGTCTCCCGACCCTCACGGCTTAACTTATACTATCACTGGGCCCCGTAACAAGTACGACGGAATCCAC
GTTCCCGTTCACGTCCGCCACTCCAATTTCAAGCTCCCCTCTGATCCCTCTCGGCCCATTATCATGGTTG
GCCCTGGTACCGGTGTGGCTCCCTTCCGTGGATTCATCCAGGAGCGTGCCGCCTTGGCCGCCAAGGGTGA
GAACGTCGGTCCCACCGTGTTGTTCTTTGGATGCCGCAGGCGCGATGAGGACTTTATGTACGCAGATGAA
TTCAAGACCTACCAGGAACAGCTTGGGGACAAGCTTCAGATCATTACTGCGTTTTCTCGTGAAACTTCCC
AGAAGGTGTATGTTCAGCACAGACTGCGTGAACACTCCGATCTGGTGAGCAGCCTCCTGAAGCAGAAGGC
TAACTTTTACGTCTGCGGTGACGCCGCCAACATGGCGCGTGAAGTCAACCTTGTGCTTGGCCAGATCATC
GCGCAACAGCGGGGTCTCCCGGCTGAACGGGCCGAGGAAATGGTGAAGCACATGCGCAGCAGCGGCAGCT
ACCAGGAGGACGTGTGGTCACATCATCATCATCATCATTGAGTTTGTAGCCTTAGACATGACTGTTCCTC
AGTTCAAGTTGGGCACTTACGAGAAGACCGGTCTTGCTAGATTCTAATCAAGAGGATGTCAGAATGCCAT
TTGCCTGAGAGATGCAGGCTTCATTTTTGATACTTTTTTATTTGTAACCTATATAGTATAGGATTTTTTT
TGTCATTTTGTTTCTTCTCGTACGAGCTTGCTCCTGATCAGCCTATCTCGCAGCTGATGAATATCTTGTG
GTAGGGGTTTGGGAAAATCATTCGAGTTTGATGTTTTTCTTGGTATTTCCCACTCCTCTTCAGAGTACAG
AAGATTAAGTGAGATCTAACACTTTGTATAGCACATCGTACCAGTTTATCAAAATCCAACAAGTTTTCCT
CTGGGTACTGAAATTCGATTAGTAATAAACGGGCGCACTTGGTGATCTCCTCATCCTGTTCACTAGCCTT
CTTTTCGCTTAACTTCATCAACGAGATCAACTCGAGTCTGCGAGCAGAGAACTGTTTCCAAAGAGTTTCA
TCGCTGAAATTCAGCTTCTTTCGAATAAAATGTGTCACTCCCACTTTATTACTCGTGGTGTTATTTGTTT
TCCACGAACTAGTTGAATCGCCATCTTTACTACCGTCCTGGGTGACATCCGGCGAATTCGGGACAAATGT
GCTGTTCCGGTAGCTTGTAGGAAGCGGCATCCGTAGGGCAATATACGACTATAGCTTCTAAAGCGTAGTA
CAATGAAATGTTCGAAGGAACAACAAACGGATTTGTTTTTCGTAGGCTCAACCCGTTGAGGTGTAACTCT
TTAGCGAAAGGGTAAGATTGATTGTTCGAAGTAGGGCCTCAAAGGGAAAGAGAAAAAAAAAAATACACCA
AGAGTTACGTAAGCATATATTTTTTACGTAAAGCATGATTGAATTTCAGCAGTATTGTTTAACAAGGCTG
ATGTCGTGTGCCAATCAAAACAAAAGAGATTCGCATAATGCCATAATTGGGGTGTGTGGGCGCCCCCTAA
AACGTCTTTCTCATCATCATCTGCAACCCCCATCGAACCTCATTAAATCACATGACTTGTGCGATCCTCG
GTCAACTCGTTCCGTGCACCCATTCCACCCCGGGCTGACCAACGCAAGGTTCTCCGAGAGTCCGCTACCC
CAGATTTATATCAGCAACCAGTCACCTTTTTCCGGGCACGACTCTATATGCCCTGGAAAACCGGAGACGA
TGAGCCTGACTGTAAAAGGTGACAGAACCCCCAACTCTGGTTAATCTCTTCAACAAATACTTTATTTTCT
TTCAATTCAAAGAACACAGTATCAAGTATATCAAGAATGGGTGTTAAGCCAGTTACTTTGTATGACGTTG
CTGAATACGCTGGAGTTTCCTACCAAACTGTCTCTAGAGTTGTTAATCAAGCTTCTCATGTCTCCGCTAA
GACTAGAGAGAAGGTTGAGGCTGCTATGGCTGAATTGAACTATATTCCAAATAGAGTTGCTCAGCAGTTG
GCTGGAAAGCAATCTTTGTTGATTGGAGTCGCTACTTCTTCTTTGGCTTTGCATGCTCCATCTCAGATTG
TTGCTGCTATTAAGTCCAGAGCTGACCAGTTGGGAGCTTCTGTTGTTGTTTCTATGGTTGAGAGATCTGG
AGTTGAGGCTTGCAAGGCTGCTGTTCATAACTTGTTGGCTCAGAGAGTTTCTGGATTGATTATTAATTAC
CCATTGGACGATCAAGACGCTATTGCCGTTGAGGCCGCTTGTACCAACGTCCCAGCTTTGTTCTTGGACG
TTTCCGATCAAACTCCAATTAATTCTATTATTTTTTCTCACGAGGATGGAACTAGATTGGGAGTTGAACA
CTTGGTTGCTTTGGGACATCAACAGATTGCTTTGTTGGCTGGACCATTGTCTTCCGTTTCTGCTAGATTG
AGATTGGCCGGATGGCACAAGTACTTGACCAGAAACCAGATTCAACCAATTGCTGAGAGAGAGGGAGATT
GGTCTGCTATGTCTGGATTCCAGCAGACTATGCAGATGTTGAACGAAGGAATTGTCCCAACCGCTATGTT
GGTCGCTAATGACCAAATGGCTTTGGGAGCTATGAGAGCTATTACTGAATCTGGATTGAGAGTCGGAGCT
GACATTTCTGTTGTTGGATATGATGACACTGAGGATTCTTCTTGCTACATTCCACCATTGACTACTATTA
AGCAAGACTTCAGATTGTTGGGACAGACTTCTGTTGATAGATTGTTGCAGTTGTCCCAAGGACAAGCTGT
TAAAGGAAACCAATTGTTGCCAGTTTCTTTGGTTAAGAGAAAGACTACTTTGGCTCCAAACACTCAGACT
GCTTCCCCAAGAGCTTTGGCTGACTCTTTGATGCAATTGGCTAGACAAGTCTCTAGATTGGAGTCTGGAC
AAGGTGGCGGCGGCTCTGTTAACAACTCCATGAAGGATTTCTTAGGCAAGAAAACGGTGGATGGAGCTGA
TAGTCTCAATTTGGCCGTGAATCTGCAACAACAGCAGAGTTCAAACACAATTGCCAATCAATCGCTTTCC
TCAATTGGATTGGAAAGTTTTGGTTACGGCTCTGGTATCAAAAACGAGTTTAACTTCCAAGACTTGATAG
GTTCAAACTCTGGCAGTTCAGATCCGACATTTTCAGTAGACGCTGACGAGGCCCAAAAACTCGACATTTC
CAACAAGAACAGTCGTAAGAGACAGAAACTAGGTTTGCTGCCGGTCAGCAATGCAACTTCCCATTTGAAC
GGTTTCAATGGAATGTCCAATGGAAAGTCACACTCTTTCTCTTCACCGTCTGGGACTAATGACGATGAAC
TAAGTGGCTTGATGTTCAACTCACCAAGCTTCAACCCCCTCACAGTTAACGATTCTACCAACAACAGCAA
CCACAATATAGGTTTGTCTCCGATGTCATGCTTATTTTCTACAGTTCAAGAAGCATCTCAAAAAAAGCAT
GGAAATTCCAGTAGACACTTTTCATACCCATCTGGGCCGGAGGACCTTTGGTTCAATGAGTTCCAAAAAC
AGGCCCTCACAGCCAATGGAGAAAATGCTGTCCAACAGGGAGATGATGCTTCTAAGAACAACACAGCCAT
TCCTAAGGACCAGTCTTCGAACTCATCGATTTTCAGTTCACGTTCTAGTGCAGCTTCTAGCAACTCAGGA
GACGATATTGGAAGGATGGGCCCATTCTCCAAAGGACCAGAGATTGAGTTCAACTACGATTCTTTTTTGG
AATCGTTGAAGGCAGAGTCACCCTCTTCTTCAAAGTACAATCTGCCGGAAACTTTGAAAGAGTACATGAC
CCTTAGTTCGTCTCATCTGAATAGTCAACACTCCGACACTTTGGCAAATGGCACTAACGGTAACTATTCT
AGCACCGTTTCCAACAACTTGAGCTTAAGTTTGAACTCCTTCTCTTTCTCTGACAAGTTCTCATTGAGTC
CACCAACAATCACTGACGCCGAAAAGTTTTCATTGATGAGAAACTTCATTGACAACATCTCGCCATGGTT
TGACACTTTTGACAATACCAAACAGTTTGGAACAAAAATTCCAGTTCTGGCCAAAAAATGTTCTTCATTG
TACTATGCCATTCTGGCTATATCTTCTCGTCAAAGAGAAAGGATAAAGAAAGAGCACAATGAAAAAACAT
TGCAATGCTACCAATACTCACTACAACAGCTCATCCCTACTGTTCAAAGCTCAAATAATATTGAGTACAT
TATCACATGTATTCTCCTGAGTGTGTTCCACATCATGTCTAGTGAACCTTCAACCCAGAGGGACATCATT
GTGTCATTGGCAAAATACATTCAAGCATGCAACATAAACGGATTTACATCTAATGACAAACTGGAAAAGA
GTATTTTCTGGAACTATGTCAATTTGGATTTGGCTACTTGTGCAATCGGTGAAGAGTCAATGGTCATTCC
TTTTAGCTACTGGGTTAAAGAGACAACTGACTACAAGACCATTCAAGATGTGAAGCCATTTTTCACCAAG
AAGACTAGCACGACAACTGACGATGACTTGGACGATATGTATGCCATCTACATGCTGTACATTAGTGGTA
GAATCATTAACCTGTTGAACTGCAGAGATGCGAAGCTCAATTTTGAGCCCAAGTGGGAGTTTTTGTGGAA
TGAACTCAATGAATGGGAATTGAACAAACCCTTGACCTTTCAAAGTATTGTTCAGTTCAAGGCCAATGAC
GAATCGCAGGGCGGATCAACTTTTCCAACTGTTCTATTCTCCAACTCTCGAAGCTGTTACAGTAACCAGC
TGTATCATATGAGCTACATCATCTTAGTGCAGAATAAACCACGATTATACAAAATCCCCTTTACTACAGT
TTCTGCTTCAATGTCATCTCCATCGGACAACAAAGCTGGGATGTCTGCTTCCAGCACACCTGCTTCAGAC
CACCACGCTTCTGGTGATCATTTGTCTCCAAGAAGTGTAGAGCCCTCTCTTTCGACAACGTTGAGCCCTC
CGCCTAATGCAAACGGTGCAGGTAACAAGTTCCGCTCTACGCTCTGGCATGCCAAGCAGATCTGTGGGAT
TTCTATCAACAACAACCACAACAGCAATCTAGCAGCCAAAGTGAACTCATTGCAACCATTGTGGCACGCT
GGAAAGCTAATTAGTTCCAAGTCTGAACATACACAGTTGCTGAAACTGTTGAACAACCTTGAGTGTGCAA
CAGGCTGGCCTATGAACTGGAAGGGCAAGGAGTTAATTGACTACTGGAATGTTGAAGAATAACATCATCA
TCATCATCATTGAGTTTGTAGCCTTAGACATGACTGTTCCTCAGTTCAAGTTGGGCACTTACGAGAAGAC
CGGTCTTGCTAGATTCTAATCAAGAGGATGTCAGAATGCCATTTGCCTGAGAGATGCAGGCTTCATTTTT
GATACTTTTTTATTTGTAACCTATATAGTATAGGATTTTTTTTGTCATTTTGTTTCTTCTCGTACGAGCT
TGCTCCTGATCAGCCTATCTCGCAGCTGATGAATATCTTGTGGTAGGGGTTTGGGAAAATCATTCGAGTT
TGATGTTTTTCTTGGTATTTCCCACTCCTCTTCAGAGTACAGAAGATTAAGTGAGAACTAGTAGTTCGTT
TGTGCAAGCTTATCGATAAGCTTTAATGCGGTAGTTTATCACAGTTAAATTGCTAACGCAGTCAGGCACC
GTGTATGAAATCTAACAATGCGCTCATCGTCATCCTCGGCACCGTCACCCTGGATGCTGTAGGCATAGGC
TTGGTTATGCCGGTACTGCCGGGCCTCTTGCGGGATATCGTCCATTCCGACAGCATCGCCAGTCACTATG
GCGTGCTGCTAGCGCTATATGCGTTGATGCAATTTCTATGCGCACCCGTTCTCGGAGCACTGTCCGACCG
CTTTGGCCGCCGCCCAGTCCTGCTCGCTTCGCTACTTGGAGCCACTATCGACTACGCGATCATGGCGACC
ACACCCGTCCTGTGGATCTATCGAATCTAAATGTAAGTTAAAATCTCTAAATAATTAAATAAGTCCCAGT
TTCTCCATACGAACCTTAACAGCATTGCGGTGAGCATCTAGACCTTCAACAGCAGCCAGATCCATCACTG
CTTGGCCAATATGTTTCAGTCCCTCAGGAGTTACGTCTTGTGAAGTGATGAACTTCTGGAAGGTTGCAGT
GTTAACTCCGCTGTATTGACGGGCATATCCGTACGTTGGCAAAGTGTGGTTGGTACCGGAGGAGTAATCT
CCACAACTCTCTGGAGAGTAGGCACCAACAAACACAGATCCAGCGTGTTGTACTTGATCAACATAAGAAG
AAGCATTCTCGATTTGCAGGATCAAGTGTTCAGGAGCGTACTGATTGGACATTTCCAAAGCCTGCTCGTA
GGTTGCAACCGATAGGGTTGTAGAGTGTGCAATACACTTGCGTACAATTTCAACCCTTGGCAACTGCACA
GCTTGGTTGTGAACAGCATCTTCAATTCTGGCAAGCTCCTTGTCTGTCATATCGACAGCCAACAGAATCA
CCTGGGAATCAATACCATGTTCAGCTTGAGACAGAAGGTCTGAGGCAACGAAATCTGGATCAGCGTATTT
ATCAGCAATAACTAGAACTTCAGAAGGCCCAGCAGGCATGTCAATACTACACAGGGCTGATGTGTCATTT
TGAACCATCATCTTGGCAGCAGTAACGAACTGGTTTCCTGGACCAAATATTTTGTCACACTTAGGAACAG
TTTCTGTTCCGTAAGCCATAGCAGCTACTGCCTGGGCGCCTCCTGCTAGCACGATACACTTAGCACCAAC
CTTGTGGGCAACGTAGATGACTTCTGGGGTAAGGGTACCATCCTTCTTAGGTGGAGATGCAAAAACAATT
TCTTTGCAACCAGCAACTTTGGCAGGAACACCCAGCATCAGGGAAGTGGAAGGCAGAATTGCGGTTCCAC
CAGGAATATAGAGGCCAACTTTCTCAATAGGTCTTGCAAAACGAGAGCAGACTACACCAGGGCAAGTCTC
AACTTGCAACGTCTCCGTTAGTTGAGCTTCATGGAATTTCCTGACGTTATCTATAGAGAGATCAATGGCT
CTCTTAACGTTATCTGGCAATTGCATAAGTTCCTCTGGGAAAGGAGCTTCTAACACAGGTGTCTTCAAAG
CGACTCCATCAAACTTGGCAGTTAGTTCTAAAAGGGCTTTGTCACCATTTTGACGAACATTGTCGACAAT
TGGTTTGACTAATTCCATAATCTGTTCCGTTTTCTGGATAGGACGACGAAGGGCATCTTCAATTTCTTGT
GAGGAGGCCTTAGAAACGTCAATTTTGCACAATTCAATACGACCTTCAGAAGGGACTTCTTTAGGTTTGG
ATTCTTCTTTAGGTTGTTCCTTGGTGTATCCTGGCTTGGCATCTCCTTTCCTTCTAGTGACCTTTAGGGA
CTTCATATCCAGGTTTCTCTCCACCTCGTCCAACGTCACACCGTACTTGGCACATCTAACTAATGCAAAA
TAAAATAAGTCAGCACATTCCCAGGCTATATCTTCCTTGGATTTAGCTTCTGCAAGTTCATCAGCTTCCT
CCCTAATTTTAGCGTTCAACAAAACTTCGTCGTCAAATAACCGTTTGGTATAAGAACCTTCTGGAGCATT
GCTCTTACGATCCCACAAGGTGGCTTCCATGGCTCTAAGACCCTTTGATTGGCCAAAACAGGAAGTGCGT
TCCAAGTGACAGAAACCAACACCTGTTTGTTCAACCACAAATTTCAAGCAGTCTCCATCACAATCCAATT
CGATACCCAGCAACTTTTGAGTTGCTCCAGATGTAGCACCTTTATACCACAAACCGTGACGACGAGATTG
GTAGACTCCAGTTTGTGTCCTTATAGCCTCCGGAATAGACTTTTTGGACGAGTACACCAGGCCCAACGAG
TAATTAGAAGAGTCAGCCACCAAAGTAGTGAATAGACCATCGGGGCGGTCAGTAGTCAAAGACGCCAACA
AAATTTCACTGACAGGGAACTTTTTGACATCTTCAGAAAGTTCGTATTCAGTAGTCAATTGCCGAGCATC
AATAATGGGGATTATACCAGAAGCAACAGTGGAAGTCACATCTACCAACTTTGCGGTCTCAGAAAAAGCA
TAAACAGTTCTACTACCGCCATTAGTGAAACTTTTCAAATCGCCCAGTGGAGAAGAAAAAGGCACAGCGA
TACTAGCATTAGCGGGCAAGGATGCAACTTTATCAACCAGGGTCCTATAGATAACCCTAGCGCCTGGGAT
CATCCTTTGGACAACTCTTTCTGCCAAATCTAGGTCCAAAATCACTTCATTGATACCATTATTGTACAAC
TTGAGCAAGTTGTCGATCAGCTCCTCAAATTGGTCCTCTGTAACGGATGACTCAACTTGCACATTAACTT
GAAGCTCAGTCGATTGAGTGAACTTGATCAGGTTGTGCAGCTGGTCAGCAGCATAGGGAAACACGGCTTT
TCCTACCAAACTCAAGGAATTATCAAACTCTGCAACACTTGCGTATGCAGGTAGCAAGGGAAATGTCATA
CTTGAAGTCGGACAGTGAGTGTAGTCTTGAGAAATTCTGAAGCCGTATTTTTATTATCAGTGAGTCAGTC
ATCAGGAGATCCTCTACGCCGGACGCATCGTGGCCGACCTGCAGGGGGGGGGGGGCGCTGAGGTCTGCCT
CGTGAAGAAGGTGTTGCTGACTCATACCAGGCCTGAATCGCCCCATCATCCAGCCAGAAAGTGAGGGAGC
CACGGTTGATGAGAGCTTTGTTGTAGGTGGACCAGTTGGTGATTTTGAACTTTTGCTTTGCCACGGAACG
GTCTGCGTTGTCGGGAAGATGCGTGATCTGATCCTTCAACTCAGCAAAAGTTCGATTTATTCAACAAAGC
CGCCGTCCCGTCAAGTCAGCGTAATGCTCTGCCAGTGTTACAACCAATTAACCAATTCTGATTAGAAAAA
CTCATCGAGCATCAAATGAAACTGCAATTTATTCATATCAGGATTATCAATACCATATTTTTGAAAAAGC
CGTTTCTGTAATGAAGGAGAAAACTCACCGAGGCAGTTCCATAGGATGGCAAGATCCTGGTATCGGTCTG
CGATTCCGACTCGTCCAACATCAATACAACCTATTAATTTCCCCTCGTCAAAAATAAGGTTATCAAGTGA
GAAATCACCATGAGTGACGACTGAATCCGGTGAGAATGGCAAAAGCTTATGCATTTCTTTCCAGACTTGT
TCAACAGGCCAGCCATTACGCTCGTCATCAAAATCACTCGCATCAACCAAACCGTTATTCATTCGTGATT
GCGCCTGAGCGAGACGAAATACGCGATCGCTGTTAAAAGGACAATTACAAACAGGAATCGAATGCAACCG
GCGCAGGAACACTGCCAGCGCATCAACAATATTTTCACCTGAATCAGGATATTCTTCTAATACCTGGAAT
GCTGTTTTCCCGGGGATCGCAGTGGTGAGTAACCATGCATCATCAGGAGTACGGATAAAATGCTTGATGG
TCGGAAGAGGCATAAATTCCGTCAGCCAGTTTAGTCTGACCATCTCATCTGTAACATCATTGGCAACGCT
ACCTTTGCCATGTTTCAGAAACAACTCTGGCGCATCGGGCTTCCCATACAATCGATAGATTGTCGCACCT
GATTGCCCGACATTATCGCGAGCCCATTTATACCCATATAAATCAGCATCCATGTTGGAATTTAATCGCG
GCCTCGAGCAAGACGTTTCCCGTTGAATATGGCTCATAACACCCCTTGTATTACTGTTTATGTAAGCAGA
CAGTTTTATTGTTCATGATGATATATTTTTATCTTGTGCAATGTAACATCAGAGATTTTGAGACACAACG
TGGCTTTCCCCCCCCCCCCTGCAGGTCGGCATCACCGGCGCCACAGGTGCGGTTGCTGGCGCCTATATCG
CCGACATCACCGATGGGGAAGATCGGGCTCGCCACTTCGGGCTCATGAGCGCTTGTTTCGGCGTGGGTAT
GGTGGCAGGCCCCGTGGCCGGGGGACTGTTGGGCGCCATCTCCTTGCATGCACCATTCCTTGCGGCGGCG
GTGCTCAACGGCCTCAACCTACTACTGGGCTGCTTCCTAATGCAGGAGTCGCATAAGGGAGAGCGTCGAG
TATCTATGATTGGAAGTATGGGAATGGTGATACCCGCATTCTTCAGTGTCTTGAGGTCTCCTATCAGATT
ATGCCCAACTAAAGCAACCGGAGGAGGAGATTTCATGGTAAATTTCTCTGACTTTTGGTCATCAGTAGAC
TCGAACTGTGAGACTATCTCGGTTATGACAGCAGAAATGTCCTTCTTGGAGACAGTAAATGAAGTCCCAC
CAATAAAGAAATCCTTGTTATCAGGAACAAACTTCTTGTTTCGAACTTTTTCGGTGCCTTGAACTATAAA
ATGTAGAGTGGATATGTCGGGTAGGAATGGAGCGGGCAAATGCTTACCTTCTGGACCTTCAAGAGGTATG
TAGGGTTTGTAGATACTGATGCCAACTTCAGTGACAACGTTGCTATTTCGTTCAAACCATTCCGAATCCA
GAGAAATCAAAGTTGTTTGTCTACTATTGATCCAAGCCAGTGCGGTCTTGAAACTGACAATAGTGTGCTC
GTGTTTTGAGGTCATCTTTGTATGAATAAATCTAGTCTTTGATCTAAATAATCTTGACGAGCCAGACGAT
AATACCAATCTAAACTCTTTAAACGTTAAAGGACAAGTATGTCTGCCTGTATTAAACCCCAAATCAGCTC
GTAGTCTGATCCTCATCAACTTGAGGGGCACTATCTTGTTTTAGAGAAATTTGCGGAGATGCGATATCGA
GAAAAAGGTACGCTGATTTTAAACGTGAAATTTATCTCAAGATCTGCTGCCTCGCGCGTTTCGGTGATGA
CGGTGAAAACCTCTGACACATGCAGCTCCCGGAGACGGTCACAGCTTGTCTGTAAGCGGATGCCGGGAGC
AGACAAGCCCGTCAGGGCGCGTCAGCGGGTGTTGGCGGGTGTCGGGGCGCAGCCATGACCCAGTCACGTA
GCGATAGCGGAGTGTATACTGGCTTAACTATGCGGCATCAGAGCAGATTGTACTGAGAGTGCACCATATG
CGGTGTGAAATACCGCACAGATGCGTAAGGAGAAAATACCGCATCAGGCGCTCTTCCGCTTCCTCGCTCA
CTGACTCGCTGCGCTCGGTCGTTCGGCTGCGGCGAGCGGTATCAGCTCACTCAAAGGCGGTAATACGGTT
ATCCACAGAATCAGGGGATAACGCAGGAAAGAACATGTGAGCAAAAGGCCAGCAAAAGGCCAGGAACCGT
AAAAAGGCCGCGTTGCTGGCGTTTTTCCATAGGCTCCGCCCCCCTGACGAGCATCACAAAAATCGACGCT
CAAGTCAGAGGTGGCGAAACCCGACAGGACTATAAAGATACCAGGCGTTTCCCCCTGGAAGCTCCCTCGT
GCGCTCTCCTGTTCCGACCCTGCCGCTTACCGGATACCTGTCCGCCTTTCTCCCTTCGGGAAGCGTGGCG
CTTTCTCATAGCTCACGCTGTAGGTATCTCAGTTCGGTGTAGGTCGTTCGCTCCAAGCTGGGCTGTGTGC
ACGAACCCCCCGTTCAGCCCGACCGCTGCGCCTTATCCGGTAACTATCGTCTTGAGTCCAACCCGGTAAG
ACACGACTTATCGCCACTGGCAGCAGCCACTGGTAACAGGATTAGCAGAGCGAGGTATGTAGGCGGTGCT
ACAGAGTTCTTGAAGTGGTGGCCTAACTACGGCTACACTAGAAGGACAGTATTTGGTATCTGCGCTCTGC
TGAAGCCAGTTACCTTCGGAAAAAGAGTTGGTAGCTCTTGATCCGGCAAACAAACCACCGCTGGTAGCGG
TGGTTTTTTTGTTTGCAAGCAGCAGATTACGCGCAGAAAAAAAGGATCTCAAGAAGATCCTTTGATCTTT
TCTACGGGGTCTGACGCTCAGTGGAACGAAAACTCACGTTAAGGGATTTTGGTCATGAGATTATCAAAAA
GGATCTTCACCTAGATCCTTTTAAATTAAAAATGAAGTTTTAAATCAATCTAAAGTATATATGAGTAAAC
TTGGTCTGACAGTTACCAATGCTTAATCAGTGAGGCACCTATCTCAGCGATCTGTCTATTTCGTTCATCC
ATAGTTGCCTGACTCCCCGTCGTGTAGATAACTACGATACGGGAGGGCTTACCATCTGGCCCCAGTGCTG
CAATGATACCGCGAGACCCACGCTCACCGGCTCCAGATTTATCAGCAATAAACCAGCCAGCCGGAAGGGC
CGAGCGCAGAAGTGGTCCTGCAACTTTATCCGCCTCCATCCAGTCTATTAATTGTTGCCGGGAAGCTAGA
GTAAGTAGTTCGCCAGTTAATAGTTTGCGCAACGTTGTTGCCATTGCTGCAGGCATCGTGGTGTCACGCT
CGTCGTTTGGTATGGCTTCATTCAGCTCCGGTTCCCAACGATCAAGGCGAGTTACATGATCCCCCATGTT
GTGCAAAAAAGCGGTTAGCTCCTTCGGTCCTCCGATCGTTGTCAGAAGTAAGTTGGCCGCAGTGTTATCA
CTCATGGTTATGGCAGCACTGCATAATTCTCTTACTGTCATGCCATCCGTAAGATGCTTTTCTGTGACTG
GTGAGTACTCAACCAAGTCATTCTGAGAATAGTGTATGCGGCGACCGAGTTGCTCTTGCCCGGCGTCAAC
ACGGGATAATACCGCGCCACATAGCAGAACTTTAAAAGTGCTCATCATTGGAAAACGTTCTTCGGGGCGA
AAACTCTCAAGGATCTTACCGCTGTTGAGATCCAGTTCGATGTAACCCACTCGTGCACCCAACTGATCTT
CAGCATCTTTTACTTTCACCAGCGTTTCTGGGTGAGCAAAAACAGGAAGGCAAAATGCCGCAAAAAAGGG
AATAAGGGCGACACGGAAATGTTGAATACTCATACTCTTCCTTTTTCAATATTATTGAAGCATTTATCAG
GGTTATTGTCTCATGAGCGGATACATATTTGAATGTATTTAGAAAAATAAACAAATAGGGGTTCCGCGCA
CATTTCCCCGAAAAGTGCCACCTGACGTCTAAGAAACCATTATTATCATGACATTAACCTATAAAAATAG
GCGTATCACGAGGCCC
